Addgene plasmid #242344: pCDNA3-APOX
Purpose: Expresses human APOX in cytosol
Depositing lab: Jeffrey Martell. Depositing organization: University of Wisconsin, Madison. Publication: Directed Evolution of APOX for Proximity Labeling Using Phenols with High Redox Potentials. Fang S, Acevedo LD, Solivais AJ, Zhou X, Delfosse ES, Frey BL, Smith LM, Martell JD. ChemRxiv. 2025; doi:10.26434/chemrxiv-2025-07zmn.
Backbone
  Vector backbone: pcDNA3
  Backbone size w/o insert (bp): 5388
  Total vector size (bp): 6159
  Vector type: Mammalian Expression
Growth in bacteria
  Bacterial resistance: Ampicillin, 100 μg/mL
  Growth temperature: 37°C
  Growth strain: DH5alpha
  Copy number: Unknown
Gene/Insert
  Gene/Insert name: FLAG-APOX (alt name: APEX2 (F41V-S69I-Y235F-H239Y))
  Species: H. sapiens (human)
  Insert size (bp): 771
  Mutation: F41V, S69I, Y235F, H239Y
  Entrez Gene: APEX2 (a.k.a. APE2, APEXL2, XTH2, ZGRF2)
  Promoter: CMV
  Tag / fusion protein: FLAG (N terminal on insert)
  Cloning method: Restriction Enzyme; 5′ cloning site NotI (not destroyed); 3′ cloning site XhoI (not destroyed)
  Sequencing primers: 5′ taatacgactcactataggg; 3′ aacagatggctggcaac
Terms and licenses: Academic/Nonprofit Terms; Industry Terms: Not Available to Industry
Depositor comments: Please visit https://doi.org/10.26434/chemrxiv-2025-07zmn for the ChemRxiv preprint.
How to cite: pCDNA3-APOX was a gift from Jeffrey Martell (Addgene plasmid # 242344 ; http://n2t.net/addgene:242344 ; RRID:Addgene_242344)
