[The description below was written by a language model from this plasmid's Addgene catalogue record and pLannotate feature annotations shown in this document.]
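Description:
pCDNA3-APOX is a mammalian expression plasmid of about 6.2 kb, built on the pcDNA3 backbone, that produces the engineered peroxidase APOX in the cytosol of transfected cells. It is propagated in E. coli through a high-copy ColE1/pUC-type origin and selected with ampicillin via the β-lactamase gene. An f1 origin is also present. For selection in mammalian cells, the backbone carries a neomycin phosphotransferase cassette driven by the SV40 enhancer/early promoter and terminated by the SV40 polyadenylation signal. This SV40 promoter region also contains the SV40 origin, which permits episomal replication in cells expressing large T antigen.

The 771 bp insert, cloned between NotI and XhoI, encodes APOX with an N-terminal FLAG epitope. No targeting signal is listed, which fits the stated cytosolic localisation. APOX is described as APEX2 carrying the substitutions F41V, S69I, Y235F and H239Y. The catalogue lists the species as human and links the entry to the human APEX2 nuclease gene. However, the feature annotation matches the coding sequence to a plant cytosolic ascorbate peroxidase (pea APX1), which fits the engineered APEX2 peroxidase used as a labelling enzyme rather than the human gene of the same name. Transcription is driven by the CMV immediate-early enhancer and promoter and terminated by the bovine growth hormone polyadenylation signal. Flanking T7 and SP6 promoters are available for in vitro transcription or sequencing. According to the associated publication title, APOX was obtained by directed evolution for proximity labelling with phenols of high redox potential. The plasmid therefore serves to express this variant in mammalian cells for such experiments, with the FLAG tag allowing detection of the enzyme.
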