Features (pLannotate 1.2.2; 22 found; start..end, strand, type, name):
     28..80      -  misc_feature   bom (fragment): basis of mobility region from pBR322
    235..614     +  enhancer       CMV enhancer: human cytomegalovirus immediate early enhancer
    615..818     +  promoter       CMV promoter: human cytomegalovirus (CMV) immediate early promoter
    814..847     +  LTR            5' LTR (truncated) (fragment): truncated 5' long terminal repeat (LTR) from HIV-1
    863..881     +  promoter       T7 promoter: promoter for bacteriophage T7 RNA polymerase
    913..935     +  CDS            3xFLAG (fragment): three tandem FLAG® epitope tags
    934..1680    +  CDS            APX1: APX1_PEA - Also known as APPX1. Experimental evidence at protein level: Swiss-Prot protein existence level 1. Plays a key role in hydrogen peroxide removal. From Pisum sativum (Garden pea).
   1711..1729    -  promoter       SP6 promoter: promoter for bacteriophage SP6 RNA polymerase
   1755..1979    +  polyA_signal   bGH poly(A) signal: bovine growth hormone polyadenylation signal
   1983..2004    +  promoter       SV40 promoter (fragment): SV40 enhancer and early promoter
   2025..2453    +  rep_origin     f1 ori (sequence partly withheld): f1 bacteriophage origin of replication; arrow indicates direction of (+) strand synthesis
   2467..2796    +  promoter       SV40 promoter: SV40 enhancer and early promoter
   2863..3654    +  CDS            neo: KKA2_KLEPN - Also known as kan, nptII. Experimental evidence at protein level: Swiss-Prot protein existence level 1. Resistance to kanamycin, neomycin, paromomycin, ribostamycin, butirosin and gentamicin B. From Klebsiella pneumoniae.
   3678..3836    +  CDS            ble (fragment): BLE_KLEPN - Experimental evidence at protein level: Swiss-Prot protein existence level 1. Binding protein with a strong affinity to the bleomycin family of antibiotics. Binds to CL990; an antimitotic-antibiotic compound. From Klebsiella pneumoniae.
   3831..3952    +  polyA_signal   SV40 poly(A) signal: SV40 polyadenylation signal
   4025..4041    -  protein_bind   lac operator: The lac repressor binds to the lac operator to inhibit transcription in E. coli. This inhibition can be relieved by adding lactose or isopropyl-β-D-thiogalactopyranoside (IPTG). lac repressor encoded by lacI
   4049..4079    -  promoter       lac promoter: promoter for the E. coli lac operon
   4094..4115    -  protein_bind   CAP binding site: CAP binding activates transcription in the presence of cAMP. E. coli catabolite activator protein
   4128..4220    -  CDS            lacI (fragment): lac repressor; lacI; The lac repressor binds to the lac operator to inhibit transcription in E. coli. This inhibition can be relieved by adding lactose or isopropyl-β-D-thiogalactopyranoside (IPTG).
   4403..4991    -  rep_origin     ori: high-copy-number ColE1/pMB1/pBR322/pUC origin of replication
   5162..6022    -  CDS            AmpR: β-lactamase; bla; confers resistance to ampicillin, carbenicillin, and related antibiotics
   6023..6127    -  promoter       AmpR promoter: bla
>Addgene plasmid #242344 | pCDNA3-APOX | addgene full sequence | sequence record 485070 | Addgene NGS Result
GACGGATCGGGAGATCTCCCGATCCCCTATGGTGCACTCTCAGTACAATCTGCTCTGATGCCGCATAGTT
AAGCCAGTATCTGCTCCCTGCTTGTGTGTTGGAGGTCGCTGAGTAGTGCGCGAGCAAAATTTAAGCTACA
ACAAGGCAAGGCTTGACCGACAATTGCATGAAGAATCTGCTTAGGGTTAGGCGTTTTGCGCTGCTTCGCG
ATGTACGGGCCAGATATACGCGTTGACATTGATTATTGACTAGTTATTAATAGTAATCAATTACGGGGTC
ATTAGTTCATAGCCCATATATGGAGTTCCGCGTTACATAACTTACGGTAAATGGCCCGCCTGGCTGACCG
CCCAACGACCCCCGCCCATTGACGTCAATAATGACGTATGTTCCCATAGTAACGCCAATAGGGACTTTCC
ATTGACGTCAATGGGTGGAGTATTTACGGTAAACTGCCCACTTGGCAGTACATCAAGTGTATCATATGCC
AAGTACGCCCCCTATTGACGTCAATGACGGTAAATGGCCCGCCTGGCATTATGCCCAGTACATGACCTTA
TGGGACTTTCCTACTTGGCAGTACATCTACGTATTAGTCATCGCTATTACCATGGTGATGCGGTTTTGGC
AGTACATCAATGGGCGTGGATAGCGGTTTGACTCACGGGGATTTCCAAGTCTCCACCCCATTGACGTCAA
TGGGAGTTTGTTTTGGCACCAAAATCAACGGGACTTTCCAAAATGTCGTAACAACTCCGCCCCATTGACG
CAAATGGGCGGTAGGCGTGTACGGTGGGAGGTCTATATAAGCAGAGCTCTCTGGCTAACTAGAGAACCCA
CTGCTTACTGGCTTATCGAAATTAATACGACTCACTATAGGGAGACCCAAGCTTGCGGCCGCCACCATGG
ACTACAAGGATGACGACGATAAGGGGAAATCATACCCAACAGTGTCCGCAGACTACCAGGATGCCGTGGA
GAAAGCCAAGAAGAAGCTGAGAGGGTTTATCGCAGAAAAGAGGTGCGCACCTCTGATGCTGAGACTGGCT
GTCCACAGCGCAGGCACCTTTGACAAGGGAACCAAAACAGGCGGACCCTTTGGAACAATCAAGCACCCTG
CTGAACTGGCACATATTGCCAACAATGGGCTGGACATCGCCGTGCGGCTGCTGGAACCTCTGAAAGCAGA
GTTCCCAATTCTGTCCTACGCCGATTTTTATCAGCTGGCAGGAGTGGTCGCTGTGGAGGTCACTGGGGGC
CCCAAGGTGCCTTTCCACCCAGGACGGGAGGACAAACCAGAACCACCTCCAGAGGGGCGCCTGCCAGATC
CGACAAAGGGCTCCGACCATCTGCGAGATGTGTTTGGGAAAGCTATGGGCCTGACTGACCAGGATATCGT
CGCACTGTCTGGAGGGCACACCATTGGCGCCGCTCATAAGGAAAGGTCAGGCTTCGAGGGACCCTGGACA
AGCAACCCCCTGATTTTCGACAATTCTTACTTTACTGAACTGCTGAGTGGAGAGAAGGAAGGGCTGCTGC
AGCTGCCCAGCGACAAGGCCCTGCTGTCCGATCCCGTGTTCAGACCTCTGGTCGATAAGTATGCAGCCGA
CGAGGATGCTTTTTTCGCAGATTTCGCAGAAGCATATCAGAAGCTGTCAGAACTGGGATTTGCCGACGCC
TAACTCGAGCATGCATCTAGAGGGCCCTATTCTATAGTGTCACCTAAATGCTAGAGCTCGCTGATCAGCC
TCGACTGTGCCTTCTAGTTGCCAGCCATCTGTTGTTTGCCCCTCCCCCGTGCCTTCCTTGACCCTGGAAG
GTGCCACTCCCACTGTCCTTTCCTAATAAAATGAGGAAATTGCATCGCATTGTCTGAGTAGGTGTCATTC
TATTCTGGGGGGTGGGGTGGGGCAGGACAGCAAGGGGGAGGATTGGGAAGACAATAGCAGGCATGCTGGG
GATGCGGTGGGCTCTATGGCTTCTGAGGCGGAAAGAACCAGCTGGGGCTCTAGGGGGTATCCCC
[124 nt withheld, positions 2025-2148]
C
[91 nt withheld, positions 2150-2240]
A
[49 nt withheld, positions 2242-2290]
CCTTTGACGTTGGAGTCCACGTTCTTT
[37 nt withheld, positions 2318-2354]
ACCCTATCTCGGTCTATTCTTTTGATTTATAAGGGATTTTGCCGATTTCGGCCTATTGGTTAAAAAATGA
GCTGATTTAACAAAAATTTAACGCGAATTAATTCTGTGGAATGTGTGTCAGTTAGGGTGTGGAAAGTCCC
CAGGCTCCCCAGCAGGCAGAAGTATGCAAAGCATGCATCTCAATTAGTCAGCAACCAGGTGTGGAAAGTC
CCCAGGCTCCCCAGCAGGCAGAAGTATGCAAAGCATGCATCTCAATTAGTCAGCAACCATAGTCCCGCCC
CTAACTCCGCCCATCCCGCCCCTAACTCCGCCCAGTTCCGCCCATTCTCCGCCCCATGGCTGACTAATTT
TTTTTATTTATGCAGAGGCCGAGGCCGCCTCTGCCTCTGAGCTATTCCAGAAGTAGTGAGGAGGCTTTTT
TGGAGGCCTAGGCTTTTGCAAAAAGCTCCCGGGAGCTTGTATATCCATTTTCGGATCTGATCAAGAGACA
GGATGAGGATCGTTTCGCATGATTGAACAAGATGGATTGCACGCAGGTTCTCCGGCCGCTTGGGTGGAGA
GGCTATTCGGCTATGACTGGGCACAACAGACAATCGGCTGCTCTGATGCCGCCGTGTTCCGGCTGTCAGC
GCAGGGGCGCCCGGTTCTTTTTGTCAAGACCGACCTGTCCGGTGCCCTGAATGAACTGCAGGACGAGGCA
GCGCGGCTATCGTGGCTGGCCACGACGGGCGTTCCTTGCGCAGCTGTGCTCGACGTTGTCACTGAAGCGG
GAAGGGACTGGCTGCTATTGGGCGAAGTGCCGGGGCAGGATCTCCTGTCATCTCACCTTGCTCCTGCCGA
GAAAGTATCCATCATGGCTGATGCAATGCGGCGGCTGCATACGCTTGATCCGGCTACCTGCCCATTCGAC
CACCAAGCGAAACATCGCATCGAGCGAGCACGTACTCGGATGGAAGCCGGTCTTGTCGATCAGGATGATC
TGGACGAAGAGCATCAGGGGCTCGCGCCAGCCGAACTGTTCGCCAGGCTCAAGGCGCGCATGCCCGACGG
CGAGGATCTCGTCGTGACCCATGGCGATGCCTGCTTGCCGAATATCATGGTGGAAAATGGCCGCTTTTCT
GGATTCATCGACTGTGGCCGGCTGGGTGTGGCGGACCGCTATCAGGACATAGCGTTGGCTACCCGTGATA
TTGCTGAAGAGCTTGGCGGCGAATGGGCTGACCGCTTCCTCGTGCTTTACGGTATCGCCGCTCCCGATTC
GCAGCGCATCGCCTTCTATCGCCTTCTTGACGAGTTCTTCTGAGCGGGACTCTGGGGTTCGAAATGACCG
ACCAAGCGACGCCCAACCTGCCATCACGAGATTTCGATTCCACCGCCGCCTTCTATGAAAGGTTGGGCTT
CGGAATCGTTTTCCGGGACGCCGGCTGGATGATCCTCCAGCGCGGGGATCTCATGCTGGAGTTCTTCGCC
CACCCCAACTTGTTTATTGCAGCTTATAATGGTTACAAATAAAGCAATAGCATCACAAATTTCACAAATA
AAGCATTTTTTTCACTGCATTCTAGTTGTGGTTTGTCCAAACTCATCAATGTATCTTATCATGTCTGTAT
ACCGTCGACCTCTAGCTAGAGCTTGGCGTAATCATGGTCATAGCTGTTTCCTGTGTGAAATTGTTATCCG
CTCACAATTCCACACAACATACGAGCCGGAAGCATAAAGTGTAAAGCCTGGGGTGCCTAATGAGTGAGCT
AACTCACATTAATTGCGTTGCGCTCACTGCCCGCTTTCCAGTCGGGAAACCTGTCGTGCCAGCTGCATTA
ATGAATCGGCCAACGCGCGGGGAGAGGCGGTTTGCGTATTGGGCGCTCTTCCGCTTCCTCGCTCACTGAC
TCGCTGCGCTCGGTCGTTCGGCTGCGGCGAGCGGTATCAGCTCACTCAAAGGCGGTAATACGGTTATCCA
CAGAATCAGGGGATAACGCAGGAAAGAACATGTGAGCAAAAGGCCAGCAAAAGGCCAGGAACCGTAAAAA
GGCCGCGTTGCTGGCGTTTTTCCATAGGCTCCGCCCCCCTGACGAGCATCACAAAAATCGACGCTCAAGT
CAGAGGTGGCGAAACCCGACAGGACTATAAAGATACCAGGCGTTTCCCCCTGGAAGCTCCCTCGTGCGCT
CTCCTGTTCCGACCCTGCCGCTTACCGGATACCTGTCCGCCTTTCTCCCTTCGGGAAGCGTGGCGCTTTC
TCATAGCTCACGCTGTAGGTATCTCAGTTCGGTGTAGGTCGTTCGCTCCAAGCTGGGCTGTGTGCACGAA
CCCCCCGTTCAGCCCGACCGCTGCGCCTTATCCGGTAACTATCGTCTTGAGTCCAACCCGGTAAGACACG
ACTTATCGCCACTGGCAGCAGCCACTGGTAACAGGATTAGCAGAGCGAGGTATGTAGGCGGTGCTACAGA
GTTCTTGAAGTGGTGGCCTAACTACGGCTACACTAGAAGAACAGTATTTGGTATCTGCGCTCTGCTGAAG
CCAGTTACCTTCGGAAAAAGAGTTGGTAGCTCTTGATCCGGCAAACAAACCACCGCTGGTAGCGGTGGTT
TTTTTGTTTGCAAGCAGCAGATTACGCGCAGAAAAAAAGGATCTCAAGAAGATCCTTTGATCTTTTCTAC
GGGGTCTGACGCTCAGTGGAACGAAAACTCACGTTAAGGGATTTTGGTCATGAGATTATCAAAAAGGATC
TTCACCTAGATCCTTTTAAATTAAAAATGAAGTTTTAAATCAATCTAAAGTATATATGAGTAAACTTGGT
CTGACAGTTACCAATGCTTAATCAGTGAGGCACCTATCTCAGCGATCTGTCTATTTCGTTCATCCATAGT
TGCCTGACTCCCCGTCGTGTAGATAACTACGATACGGGAGGGCTTACCATCTGGCCCCAGTGCTGCAATG
ATACCGCGAGACCCACGCTCACCGGCTCCAGATTTATCAGCAATAAACCAGCCAGCCGGAAGGGCCGAGC
GCAGAAGTGGTCCTGCAACTTTATCCGCCTCCATCCAGTCTATTAATTGTTGCCGGGAAGCTAGAGTAAG
TAGTTCGCCAGTTAATAGTTTGCGCAACGTTGTTGCCATTGCTACAGGCATCGTGGTGTCACGCTCGTCG
TTTGGTATGGCTTCATTCAGCTCCGGTTCCCAACGATCAAGGCGAGTTACATGATCCCCCATGTTGTGCA
AAAAAGCGGTTAGCTCCTTCGGTCCTCCGATCGTTGTCAGAAGTAAGTTGGCCGCAGTGTTATCACTCAT
GGTTATGGCAGCACTGCATAATTCTCTTACTGTCATGCCATCCGTAAGATGCTTTTCTGTGACTGGTGAG
TACTCAACCAAGTCATTCTGAGAATAGTGTATGCGGCGACCGAGTTGCTCTTGCCCGGCGTCAATACGGG
ATAATACCGCGCCACATAGCAGAACTTTAAAAGTGCTCATCATTGGAAAACGTTCTTCGGGGCGAAAACT
CTCAAGGATCTTACCGCTGTTGAGATCCAGTTCGATGTAACCCACTCGTGCACCCAACTGATCTTCAGCA
TCTTTTACTTTCACCAGCGTTTCTGGGTGAGCAAAAACAGGAAGGCAAAATGCCGCAAAAAAGGGAATAA
GGGCGACACGGAAATGTTGAATACTCATACTCTTCCTTTTTCAATATTATTGAAGCATTTATCAGGGTTA
TTGTCTCATGAGCGGATACATATTTGAATGTATTTAGAAAAATAAACAAATAGGGGTTCCGCGCACATTT
CCCCGAAAAGTGCCACCTGACGTC
